Addgene plasmid #157673: pQE80L-Coh-His-SpyTag
Purpose: Expression of Coh (type III from Ruminococcus flavefaciens) with His6x tag and SpyTag.
Depositing lab: Michael Nash. Depositing organization: University of Basel. Publication: Influence of Fluorination on Single-Molecule Unfolding and Rupture Pathways of a Mechanostable Protein Adhesion Complex. Yang B, Liu H, Liu Z, Doenen R, Nash MA. Nano Lett. 2020 Nov 16. doi: 10.1021/acs.nanolett.0c04178. PubMed 33191756.
Backbone
  Vector backbone: pQE80l
  Backbone size w/o insert (bp): 4500
  Total vector size (bp): 5450
  Vector type: Bacterial Expression
Growth in bacteria
  Bacterial resistance: Ampicillin, 100 μg/mL
  Growth temperature: 37°C
  Growth strain: DH5alpha
  Copy number: High Copy
Gene/Insert
  Gene/Insert name: Cohesin (R.f) with Histag and SpyTag
  Insert size (bp): 930
  Promoter: T5
  Tag / fusion protein: Histag and SpyTag
  Cloning method: Gibson Cloning
  Sequencing primers: 5′ cacgtcgacgcccatattgtcGCGCTCACAGACAGAGGAAT; 3′ GGCGTCGAGCAGCCCGCCGTGATGGTGATGGTGATGTGG
Terms and licenses: Academic/Nonprofit Terms; Industry Terms: Not Available to Industry
How to cite: pQE80L-Coh-His-SpyTag was a gift from Michael Nash (Addgene plasmid # 157673 ; http://n2t.net/addgene:157673 ; RRID:Addgene_157673)
