[The description below was written by a language model from this plasmid's Addgene catalogue record and pLannotate feature annotations shown in this document.]
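Description:
pQE80L-Coh-His-SpyTag is a 5,450 bp bacterial expression plasmid built on the pQE80L backbone for producing a tagged cohesin domain in E. coli. It replicates from a high-copy ColE1/pMB1-type origin and is selected with ampicillin through the AmpR (β-lactamase) gene and its own promoter. The backbone also carries a pBR322-derived bom region, a short rop fragment, and a chloramphenicol acetyltransferase (cat) coding sequence preceded by only a fragment of its promoter. The catalogue lists ampicillin as the sole selection.

The insert, about 930 bp and assembled by Gibson cloning, encodes the type III cohesin (Coh) from Ruminococcus flavefaciens fused to a 6xHis tag and a SpyTag. Transcription is driven by the bacteriophage T5 promoter, which is recognised by E. coli RNA polymerase and is controlled by lac operator sequences. A plasmid-borne lacI gene under the strengthened lacIq promoter supplies abundant repressor, so expression stays tightly off until it is induced with IPTG, independently of the host's lacI status. The lambda t0 terminator closes the expression unit, and an rrnB T1 terminator lies further downstream. The feature table marks the His tag towards the 3′ end of the open reading frame. It does not annotate the cohesin or the SpyTag, and its short capTEV and SET1 "fragment" hits are probably partial matches rather than functional tags.

The His tag allows metal-affinity purification. The SpyTag forms a covalent isopeptide bond with SpyCatcher, giving site-specific attachment to surfaces or partner proteins. The associated publication concerns single-molecule unfolding and rupture of a mechanostable protein adhesion complex, which fits use of this cohesin as one binding partner in force-spectroscopy experiments.
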