Features (pLannotate 1.2.2; 18 found; start..end, strand, type, name):
      1..45      +  promoter       T5 promoter: bacteriophage T5 promoter for E. coli RNA polymerase, with embedded lac operator
     53..69      +  protein_bind   lac operator: The lac repressor binds to the lac operator to inhibit transcription in E. coli. This inhibition can be relieved by adding lactose or isopropyl-β-D-thiogalactopyranoside (IPTG). lac repressor encoded by lacI
    121..137     +  CDS            capTEV™ (fragment): composite tag for in vivo biotinylation, TEV protease cleavage, and 6xHis tagging
    763..780     +  CDS            7xHis (fragment): 6xHis affinity tag
    860..878     +  CDS            SET1 (fragment): solubility-enhancement tag derived from T7 phage gene 10B
    898..992     +  terminator     lambda t0 terminator: transcription terminator from phage lambda
   1007..1035    +  promoter       cat promoter (fragment): promoter of the E. coli cat gene encoding chloramphenicol acetyltransferase
   1036..1692    +  CDS            cat: CAT_ECOLX - Experimental evidence at protein level: Swiss-Prot protein existence level 1. This enzyme is an effector of chloramphenicol resistance in bacteria. From Escherichia coli. This protein is used as a marker in many commonly used cloning vectors, such as pACYC184.
   1760..1846    +  terminator     rrnB T1 terminator: Escherichia coli rrnB; transcription terminator T1 from the E. coli rrnB gene
   1869..1886    -  promoter       tet promoter (fragment): E. coli promoter for tetracycline efflux protein gene
   1905..1926    -  protein_bind   CAP binding site: CAP binding activates transcription in the presence of cAMP. E. coli catabolite activator protein
   1939..3021    -  CDS            lacI: lac repressor; lacI; The lac repressor binds to the lac operator to inhibit transcription in E. coli. This inhibition can be relieved by adding lactose or isopropyl-β-D-thiogalactopyranoside (IPTG).
   3022..3099    -  promoter       lacIq promoter: lacI (mutant); In the lacIq allele, a single base change in the promoter boosts expression of the lacI gene about 10-fold.
   3148..3189    +  CDS            rop (fragment): Rop protein, which maintains plasmids at low copy number; rop
   3291..3431    +  misc_feature   bom: basis of mobility region from pBR322
   3617..4205    -  rep_origin     ori: high-copy-number ColE1/pMB1/pBR322/pUC origin of replication
   4376..5236    -  CDS            AmpR: β-lactamase; bla; confers resistance to ampicillin, carbenicillin, and related antibiotics
   5237..5341    -  promoter       AmpR promoter: bla
>Addgene plasmid #157673 | pQE80L-Coh-His-SpyTag | addgene full sequence | sequence record 324200 | Addgene NGS Result
TCATAAAAAATTTATTTGCTTTGTGAGCGGATAACAATTATAATAGATTCAATTGTGAGCGGATAACAAT
TTCACACAGAATTCATTAAAGAGGAGAAATTAACTATGAAAGGCAGCAGCCATCATCATCATCATCACGT
CGACGCCCATATTGTCGCGCTCACAGACAGAGGAATGACTTACGATCTCGATCCTAAGGATGGATCATCT
GCTGCTACAAAGCCAGTTCTCGAAGTAACTAAGAAGGTTTTCGACACAGCTGCTGATGCTGCTGGCCAGA
CTGTTACAGTTGAATTCAAGGTTAGCGGTGCAGAAGGCAAGTACGCTACAACTGGTTATCACATCTACTG
GGATGAGAGACTTGAAGTTGTTGCAACCAAGACAGGTGCATACGCTAAGAAGGGCGCAGCTCTTGAAGAT
TCAAGCTTAGCTAAGGCTGAGAACAACGGTAACGGTGTTTTCGTTGCTTCAGGTGCTGATGATGATTTTG
GTGCTGACGGTGTAATGTGGACTGTTGAACTCAAGGTTCCAGCAGACGCTAAGGCTGGCGATGTATATCC
AATCGACGTTGCTTATCAGTGGGATCCTTCAAAGGGTGACCTTTTCACAGATAACAAGGACTCAGCACAG
GGCAAGCTGATGCAGGCTTACTTCTTCACACAGGGTATCAAGTCATCTTCTAATCCTTCAACAGATGAGT
ACCTCGTAAAGGCTAACGCTACATATGCTGATGGTTACATTGCAATCAAGGCTGGTGAGCCACATCACCA
TCACCATCACGGCGGGCTGCTCGACGCCCATATTGTCATGGTTGATGCATACAAGCCGACGAAGCTCGAG
TGGAAGAAATAAGGATCCGGCTGCTAACAAAGCCCGAAGCTTAATTAGCTGAGCTTGGACTCCTGTTGAT
AGATCCAGTAATGACCTCAGAACTCCATCTGGATTTGTTCAGAACGCTCGGTTGCCGCCGGGCGTTTTTT
ATTGGTGAGAATCCAAGCCAGCTTGGCGAGATTTTCAGGAGCTAAGGAAGCTAAAATGGAGAAAAAAATC
ACTGGATATACCACCGTTGATATATCCCAATGGCATCGTAAAGAACATTTTGAGGCATTTCAGTCAGTTG
CTCAATGTACCTATAACCAGACCGTTCAGCTGGATATTACGGCCTTTTTAAAGACCGTAAAGAAAAATAA
GCACAAGTTTTATCCGGCCTTTATTCACATTCTTGCCCGCCTGATGAATGCTCATCCGGAATTTCGTATG
GCAATGAAAGACGGTGAGCTGGTGATATGGGATAGTGTTCACCCTTGTTACACCGTTTTCCATGAGCAAA
CTGAAACGTTTTCATCGCTCTGGAGTGAATACCACGACGATTTCCGGCAGTTTCTACACATATATTCGCA
AGATGTGGCGTGTTACGGTGAAAACCTGGCCTATTTCCCTAAAGGGTTTATTGAGAATATGTTTTTCGTC
TCAGCCAATCCCTGGGTGAGTTTCACCAGTTTTGATTTAAACGTGGCCAATATGGACAACTTCTTCGCCC
CCGTTTTCACCATGGGCAAATATTATACGCAAGGCGACAAGGTGCTGATGCCGCTGGCGATTCAGGTTCA
TCATGCCGTTTGTGATGGCTTCCATGTCGGCAGAATGCTTAATGAATTACAACAGTACTGCGATGAGTGG
CAGGGCGGGGCGTAATTTTTTTAAGGCAGTTATTGGTGCCCTTAAACGCCTGGGGTAATGACTCTCTAGC
TTGAGGCATCAAATAAAACGAAAGGCTCAGTCGAAAGACTGGGCCTTTCGTTTTATCTGTTGTTTGTCGG
TGAACGCTCTCCTGAGTAGGACAAATCCGCCCTCTAGATTACGTGCAGTCGATGATAAGCTGTCAAACAT
GAGAATTGTGCCTAATGAGTGAGCTAACTTACATTAATTGCGTTGCGCTCACTGCCCGCTTTCCAGTCGG
GAAACCTGTCGTGCCAGCTGCATTAATGAATCGGCCAACGCGCGGGGAGAGGCGGTTTGCGTATTGGGCG
CCAGGGTGGTTTTTCTTTTCACCAGTGAGACGGGCAACAGCTGATTGCCCTTCACCGCCTGGCCCTGAGA
GAGTTGCAGCAAGCGGTCCACGCTGGTTTGCCCCAGCAGGCGAAAATCCTGTTTGATGGTGGTTAACGGC
GGGATATAACATGAGCTGTCTTCGGTATCGTCGTATCCCACTACCGAGATATCCGCACCAACGCGCAGCC
CGGACTCGGTAATGGCGCGCATTGCGCCCAGCGCCATCTGATCGTTGGCAACCAGCATCGCAGTGGGAAC
GATGCCCTCATTCAGCATTTGCATGGTTTGTTGAAAACCGGACATGGCACTCCAGTCGCCTTCCCGTTCC
GCTATCGGCTGAATTTGATTGCGAGTGAGATATTTATGCCAGCCAGCCAGACGCAGACGCGCCGAGACAG
AACTTAATGGGCCCGCTAACAGCGCGATTTGCTGGTGACCCAATGCGACCAGATGCTCCACGCCCAGTCG
CGTACCGTCTTCATGGGAGAAAATAATACTGTTGATGGGTGTCTGGTCAGAGACATCAAGAAATAACGCC
GGAACATTAGTGCAGGCAGCTTCCACAGCAATGGCATCCTGGTCATCCAGCGGATAGTTAATGATCAGCC
CACTGACGCGTTGCGCGAGAAGATTGTGCACCGCCGCTTTACAGGCTTCGACGCCGCTTCGTTCTACCAT
CGACACCACCACGCTGGCACCCAGTTGATCGGCGCGAGATTTAATCGCCGCGACAATTTGCGACGGCGCG
TGCAGGGCCAGACTGGAGGTGGCAACGCCAATCAGCAACGACTGTTTGCCCGCCAGTTGTTGTGCCACGC
GGTTGGGAATGTAATTCAGCTCCGCCATCGCCGCTTCCACTTTTTCCCGCGTTTTCGCAGAAACGTGGCT
GGCCTGGTTCACCACGCGGGAAACGGTCTGATAAGAGACACCGGCATACTCTGCGACATCGTATAACGTT
ACTGGTTTCACATTCACCACCCTGAATTGACTCTCTTCCGGGCGCTATCATGCCATACCGCGAAAGGTTT
TGCACCATTCGATGGTGTCGGAATTTCGGGCAGCGTTGGGTCCTGGCCACGGGTGCGCATGATCTAGAGC
TGCCTCGCGCGTTTCGGTGATGACGGTGAAAACCTCTGACACATGCAGCTCCCGGAGACGGTCACAGCTT
GTCTGTAAGCGGATGCCGGGAGCAGACAAGCCCGTCAGGGCGCGTCAGCGGGTGTTGGCGGGTGTCGGGG
CGCAGCCATGACCCAGTCACGTAGCGATAGCGGAGTGTATACTGGCTTAACTATGCGGCATCAGAGCAGA
TTGTACTGAGAGTGCACCATATGCGGTGTGAAATACCGCACAGATGCGTAAGGAGAAAATACCGCATCAG
GCGCTCTTCCGCTTCCTCGCTCACTGACTCGCTGCGCTCGGTCGTTCGGCTGCGGCGAGCGGTATCAGCT
CACTCAAAGGCGGTAATACGGTTATCCACAGAATCAGGGGATAACGCAGGAAAGAACATGTGAGCAAAAG
GCCAGCAAAAGGCCAGGAACCGTAAAAAGGCCGCGTTGCTGGCGTTTTTCCATAGGCTCCGCCCCCCTGA
CGAGCATCACAAAAATCGACGCTCAAGTCAGAGGTGGCGAAACCCGACAGGACTATAAAGATACCAGGCG
TTTCCCCCTGGAAGCTCCCTCGTGCGCTCTCCTGTTCCGACCCTGCCGCTTACCGGATACCTGTCCGCCT
TTCTCCCTTCGGGAAGCGTGGCGCTTTCTCATAGCTCACGCTGTAGGTATCTCAGTTCGGTGTAGGTCGT
TCGCTCCAAGCTGGGCTGTGTGCACGAACCCCCCGTTCAGCCCGACCGCTGCGCCTTATCCGGTAACTAT
CGTCTTGAGTCCAACCCGGTAAGACACGACTTATCGCCACTGGCAGCAGCCACTGGTAACAGGATTAGCA
GAGCGAGGTATGTAGGCGGTGCTACAGAGTTCTTGAAGTGGTGGCCTAACTACGGCTACACTAGAAGGAC
AGTATTTGGTATCTGCGCTCTGCTGAAGCCAGTTACCTTCGGAAAAAGAGTTGGTAGCTCTTGATCCGGC
AAACAAACCACCGCTGGTAGCGGTGGTTTTTTTGTTTGCAAGCAGCAGATTACGCGCAGAAAAAAAGGAT
CTCAAGAAGATCCTTTGATCTTTTCTACGGGGTCTGACGCTCAGTGGAACGAAAACTCACGTTAAGGGAT
TTTGGTCATGAGATTATCAAAAAGGATCTTCACCTAGATCCTTTTAAATTAAAAATGAAGTTTTAAATCA
ATCTAAAGTATATATGAGTAAACTTGGTCTGACAGTTACCAATGCTTAATCAGTGAGGCACCTATCTCAG
CGATCTGTCTATTTCGTTCATCCATAGTTGCCTGACTCCCCGTCGTGTAGATAACTACGATACGGGAGGG
CTTACCATCTGGCCCCAGTGCTGCAATGATACCGCGAGACCCACGCTCACCGGCTCCAGATTTATCAGCA
ATAAACCAGCCAGCCGGAAGGGCCGAGCGCAGAAGTGGTCCTGCAACTTTATCCGCCTCCATCCAGTCTA
TTAATTGTTGCCGGGAAGCTAGAGTAAGTAGTTCGCCAGTTAATAGTTTGCGCAACGTTGTTGCCATTGC
TACAGGCATCGTGGTGTCACGCTCGTCGTTTGGTATGGCTTCATTCAGCTCCGGTTCCCAACGATCAAGG
CGAGTTACATGATCCCCCATGTTGTGCAAAAAAGCGGTTAGCTCCTTCGGTCCTCCGATCGTTGTCAGAA
GTAAGTTGGCCGCAGTGTTATCACTCATGGTTATGGCAGCACTGCATAATTCTCTTACTGTCATGCCATC
CGTAAGATGCTTTTCTGTGACTGGTGAGTACTCAACCAAGTCATTCTGAGAATAGTGTATGCGGCGACCG
AGTTGCTCTTGCCCGGCGTCAATACGGGATAATACCGCGCCACATAGCAGAACTTTAAAAGTGCTCATCA
TTGGAAAACGTTCTTCGGGGCGAAAACTCTCAAGGATCTTACCGCTGTTGAGATCCAGTTCGATGTAACC
CACTCGTGCACCCAACTGATCTTCAGCATCTTTTACTTTCACCAGCGTTTCTGGGTGAGCAAAAACAGGA
AGGCAAAATGCCGCAAAAAAGGGAATAAGGGCGACACGGAAATGTTGAATACTCATACTCTTCCTTTTTC
AATATTATTGAAGCATTTATCAGGGTTATTGTCTCATGAGCGGATACATATTTGAATGTATTTAGAAAAA
TAAACAAATAGGGGTTCCGCGCACATTTCCCCGAAAAGTGCCACCTGACGTCTAAGAAACCATTATTATC
ATGACATTAACCTATAAAAATAGGCGTATCACGAGGCCCTTTCGTCTTCACCTTGAGAAA
